>Addgene plasmid #112210 | pSt1374-N-NLS-DNMT3L-L-DNMT3A-L-dcas9-NLS | depositor full sequence | sequence record 211337 | pSt1374-N-NLS-DNMT3L-L-DNMT3A-L-dcas9-NLS sequence 10818 bps
GACGGATCGGGAGATCTCCCGATCCCCTATGGTCGACTCTCAGTACAATCTGCTCTGATGCCGCATAGTT
AAGCCAGTATCTGCTCCCTGCTTGTGTGTTGGAGGTCGCTGAGTAGTGCGCGAGCAAAATTTAAGCTACA
ACAAGGCAAGGCTTGACCGACAATTGCATGAAGAATCTGCTTAGGGTTAGGCGTTTTGCGCTGCTTCGCG
ATGTACGGGCCAGATATACGCGTTGACATTGATTATTGACTAGTTATTAATAGTAATCAATTACGGGGTC
ATTAGTTCATAGCCCATATATGGAGTTCCGCGTTACATAACTTACGGTAAATGGCCCGCCTGGCTGACCG
CCCAACGACCCCCGCCCATTGACGTCAATAATGACGTATGTTCCCATAGTAACGCCAATAGGGACTTTCC
ATTGACGTCAATGGGTGGAGTATTTACGGTAAACTGCCCACTTGGCAGTACATCAAGTGTATCATATGCC
AAGTACGCCCCCTATTGACGTCAATGACGGTAAATGGCCCGCCTGGCATTATGCCCAGTACATGACCTTA
TGGGACTTTCCTACTTGGCAGTACATCTACGTATTAGTCATCGCTATTACCATGGTGATGCGGTTTTGGC
AGTACATCAATGGGCGTGGATAGCGGTTTGACTCACGGGGATTTCCAAGTCTCCACCCCATTGACGTCAA
TGGGAGTTTGTTTTGGCACCAAAATCAACGGGACTTTCCAAAATGTCGTAACAACTCCGCCCCATTGACG
CAAATGGGCGGTAGGCGTGTACGGTGGGAGGTCTATATAAGCAGAGCTCTCTGGCTAACTAGAGAACCCA
CTGCTTACTGGCTTATCGAAATTAATACGACTCACTATAGGGAGACCCAAGCTGGCTAGCACCATGGGAC
CTAAGAAAAAGAGGAAGGTGGCGGCCGCTGGCGGCAGCATGTTCGAAACCGTGCCTGTGTGGAGGAGACA
GCCAGTCCGGGTGCTGTCCCTTTTTGAAGACATCAAGAAAGAGCTGACGAGTTTGGGCTTTTTGGAAAGT
GGTTCTGACCCGGGACAACTGAAGCATGTGGTTGATGTCACAGACACAGTGAGGAAGGATGTGGAGGAGT
GGGGACCCTTCGATCTTGTGTACGGCGCCACACCTCCCCTGGGCCACACCTGTGACCGTCCTCCCAGCTG
GTACCTGTTCCAGTTCCACCGGCTCCTGCAGTACGCACGGCCCAAGCCAGGCAGCCCCAGGCCCTTCTTC
TGGATGTTCGTGGACAATCTGGTGCTGAACAAGGAAGACCTGGACGTCGCATCTCGCTTCCTGGAGATGG
AGCCAGTCACCATCCCAGATGTCCACGGCGGATCCTTGCAGAATGCTGTCCGCGTGTGGAGCAACATCCC
AGCCATAAGGAGCAGCAGGCACTGGGCTCTGGTTTCGGAAGAAGAATTGTCCCTGCTGGCCCAGAACAAG
CAGAGCTCGAAGCTCGCGGCCAAGTGGCCCACCAAGCTGGTGAAGAACTGCTTTCTCCCCCTAAGAGAAT
ATTTCAAGTATTTTTCAAGCAGCGGGCGCAGCTTCAGCAGCGGACTAGTGCCCCGCGGCAGCCACCCAGC
TGAGAAGAGGAAGCCCATCCGGGTGCTGTCTCTCTTTGATGGAATCGCTACAGGGCTCCTGGTGCTGAAG
GACTTGGGCATTCAGGTGGACCGCTACATTGCCTCGGAGGTGTGTGAGGACTCCATCACGGTGGGCATGG
TGCGGCACCAGGGGAAGATCATGTACGTCGGGGACGTCCGCAGCGTCACACAGAAGCATATCCAGGAGTG
GGGCCCATTCGATCTGGTGATTGGGGGCAGTCCCTGCAATGACCTCTCCATCGTCAACCCTGCTCGCAAG
GGCCTCTACGAGGGCACTGGCCGGCTCTTCTTTGAGTTCTACCGCCTCCTGCATGATGCGCGGCCCAAGG
AGGGAGATGATCGCCCCTTCTTCTGGCTCTTTGAGAATGTGGTGGCCATGGGCGTTAGTGACAAGAGGGA
CATCTCGCGATTTCTCGAGTCCAACCCTGTGATGATTGATGCCAAAGAAGTGTCAGCTGCACACAGGGCC
CGCTACTTCTGGGGTAACCTTCCCGGTATGAACAGGCCGTTGGCATCCACTGTGAATGATAAGCTGGAGC
TGCAGGAGTGTCTGGAGCATGGCAGGATAGCCAAGTTCAGCAAAGTGAGGACCATTACTACGAGGTCAAA
CTCCATAAAGCAGGGCAAAGACCAGCATTTTCCTGTCTTCATGAATGAGAAAGAGGACATCTTATGGTGC
ACTGAAATGGAAAGGGTATTTGGTTTCCCAGTCCACTATACTGACGTCTCCAACATGAGCCGCTTGGCGA
GGCAGAGACTGCTGGGCCGGTCATGGAGCGTGCCAGTCATCCGCCACCTCTTCGCTCCGCTGAAGGAGTA
TTTTGCGTGTGTGAGCGGCAGCGAGACCCCCGGTACCAGCGAGAGCGCCACCCCCGAGAGCGACAAGAAA
TACTCTATTGGACTGGCTATCGGGACAAACTCCGTTGGCTGGGCCGTCATAACCGACGAGTATAAGGTGC
CAAGCAAGAAATTCAAGGTGCTGGGTAATACTGACCGCCATTCAATCAAGAAGAACCTGATCGGAGCACT
CCTCTTCGACTCCGGTGAAACCGCTGAAGCTACTCGGCTGAAGCGGACCGCAAGGCGGAGATACACCCGC
CGCAAGAATCGGATATGTTATCTGCAAGAGATCTTTAGCAACGAAATGGCTAAGGTGGACGACTCCTTCT
TTCACCGCCTGGAAGAGAGCTTTCTGGTGGAGGAGGATAAGAAACACGAGAGGCACCCTATATTCGGAAA
TATCGTGGATGAGGTGGCTTACCATGAAAAGTATCCTACAATCTACCATCTGAGGAAGAAGCTGGTGGAC
AGCACCGATAAAGCAGACCTGAGGCTCATCTATCTGGCCCTGGCTCATATGATAAAGTTTAGAGGACACT
TTCTGATCGAGGGCGACCTGAATCCCGATAATTCCGATGTGGATAAACTCTTCATTCAACTGGTGCAGAC
ATATAACCAACTGTTCGAGGAGAATCCCATAAACGCTTCTGGTGTGGATGCCAAGGCTATTCTGTCCGCT
CGGCTGTCCAAGTCACGCAGACTGGAGAATCTGATTGCCCAACTGCCAGGAGAAAAGAAGAACGGCCTGT
TTGGGAACCTCATCGCCCTGAGCCTGGGCCTGACACCTAACTTCAAGTCCAATTTTGATCTGGCCGAAGA
TGCTAAACTCCAGCTCTCCAAGGACACCTATGACGATGATCTGGACAACCTGCTCGCACAGATAGGCGAC
CAGTACGCCGATCTCTTTCTGGCTGCTAAGAATCTCTCCGACGCCATTCTGCTGAGCGACATACTCCGGG
TCAACACTGAGATCACCAAAGCACCTCTGAGCGCCTCCATGATAAAACGCTATGATGAACACCATCAAGA
CCTGACTCTGCTCAAAGCCCTCGTGAGGCAACAGCTGCCAGAGAAGTACAAAGAGATATTCTTCGACCAG
AGCAAGAATGGATATGCCGGATACATCGATGGCGGAGCATCACAGGAAGAATTTTACAAGTTCATCAAAC
CAATCCTCGAGAAGATGGACGGTACTGAAGAGCTGCTGGTGAAGCTGAACAGGGAGGACCTGCTGAGGAA
GCAGAGGACCTTTGATAATGGCTCCATTCCACATCAGATACACCTGGGAGAGCTGCATGCAATCCTCCGC
AGGCAGGAGGATTTCTATCCTTTCCTGAAGGATAACCGGGAGAAGATAGAGAAGATCCTGACCTTCAGGA
TCCCTTATTACGTCGGCCCTCTGGCTAGAGGCAACTCCCGCTTCGCTTGGATGACCAGGAAATCTGAGGA
GACAATTACTCCTTGGAACTTCGAAGAGGTCGTGGATAAGGGCGCAAGCGCCCAGTCATTCATCGAACGG
ATGACCAATTTCGATAAGAACCTGCCAAACGAGAAGGTCCTGCCCAAACATTCACTCCTGTACGAGTATT
TCACCGTCTATAACGAGCTGACTAAAGTGAAGTACGTGACCGAGGGCATGAGGAAGCCTGCCTTCCTGTC
CGGAGAGCAGAAGAAGGCTATCGTTGATCTGCTCTTCAAGACTAATAGAAAGGTGACAGTGAAGCAGCTC
AAGGAGGATTACTTTAAGAAGATCGAATGCTTTGACTCAGTGGAAATCTCTGGCGTGGAGGACCGCTTTA
ATGCCAGCCTGGGCACTTACCATGATCTGCTGAAGATAATCAAAGACAAAGATTTCCTCGATAATGAGGA
GAACGAGGACATCCTGGAAGATATCGTGCTGACCCTGACTCTGTTCGAGGATAGAGAGATGATCGAAGAG
CGCCTGAAGACCTATGCCCATCTGTTTGACGATAAAGTCATGAAACAGCTCAAGCGGCGGCGCTACACTG
GGTGGGGTAGACTCTCCAGGAAACTCATAAACGGCATCCGCGACAAACAGAGCGGAAAGACCATCCTGGA
TTTCCTGAAATCCGACGGATTCGCTAACAGGAACTTCATGCAACTGATTCACGATGACTCTCTGACATTT
AAAGAGGACATCCAGAAGGCACAGGTGAGCGGTCAAGGCGACAGCCTGCACGAGCACATCGCCAACCTCG
CTGGATCACCCGCCATAAAGAAGGGAATACTGCAGACAGTCAAGGTCGTGGACGAACTCGTCAAAGTGAT
GGGTCGGCACAAGCCAGAGAATATCGTTATCGAAATGGCAAGGGAGAACCAAACCACCCAGAAGGGCCAG
AAGAACTCTCGGGAACGGATGAAAAGAATCGAAGAGGGAATTAAGGAGCTGGGATCTCAGATACTGAAGG
AGCACCCTGTGGAGAATACACAGCTCCAGAACGAGAAACTCTACCTGTACTACCTCCAGAACGGGCGGGA
CATGTACGTTGACCAGGAACTCGACATCAACCGGCTGTCCGATTATGACGTGGACGCTATTGTTCCACAG
TCCTTCCTCAAAGATGACTCCATTGACAACAAGGTGCTGACCAGATCCGATAAGGCCCGCGGTAAGTCTG
ACAATGTTCCATCAGAAGAGGTGGTCAAGAAGATGAAGAATTACTGGCGGCAGCTCCTCAACGCCAAACT
GATCACCCAGCGGAAGTTTGACAATCTGACTAAGGCAGAAAGAGGAGGTCTGAGCGAACTCGACAAGGCC
GGCTTTATTAAGAGGCAACTGGTCGAAACACGCCAGATTACCAAACACGTGGCACAAATCCTCGACTCTA
GGATGAACACTAAGTACGATGAGAACGATAAGCTGATCAGGGAAGTGAAAGTGATAACTCTGAAGAGCAA
GCTGGTGTCTGACTTCCGGAAGGACTTTCAATTCTACAAAGTTCGCGAAATAAACAATTACCATCATGCT
CACGATGCCTATCTCAATGCTGTCGTTGGCACCGCCCTGATCAAGAAATACCCTAAACTGGAGTCTGAGT
TCGTGTACGGTGACTATAAAGTCTACGATGTGAGGAAGATGATAGCAAAGTCTGAGCAAGAGATTGGCAA
AGCCACCGCCAAGTACTTCTTCTACTCTAATATCATGAATTTCTTTAAGACTGAGATAACCCTGGCTAAC
GGCGAAATCCGGAAGCGCCCACTGATCGAAACAAACGGAGAAACAGGAGAAATCGTGTGGGATAAAGGCA
GGGACTTCGCAACTGTGCGGAAGGTGCTGTCCATGCCACAAGTCAATATCGTGAAGAAGACCGAAGTGCA
GACCGGCGGATTCTCAAAGGAGAGCATCCTGCCAAAGCGGAACTCTGACAAGCTGATCGCCAGGAAGAAA
GATTGGGACCCAAAGAAGTATGGCGGTTTCGATTCCCCTACAGTGGCTTATTCCGTTCTGGTCGTGGCAA
AAGTGGAGAAAGGCAAGTCCAAGAAACTCAAGTCTGTTAAGGAGCTGCTCGGAATTACTATTATGGAGAG
ATCCAGCTTCGAGAAGAATCCAATCGATTTCCTGGAAGCTAAGGGCTATAAAGAAGTGAAGAAAGATCTC
ATCATCAAACTGCCCAAGTACTCTCTCTTTGAGCTGGAGAATGGTAGGAAGCGGATGCTGGCCTCCGCCG
GAGAGCTGCAGAAAGGAAACGAGCTGGCTCTGCCCTCCAAATACGTGAACTTCCTGTATCTGGCCTCCCA
CTACGAGAAACTCAAAGGTAGCCCTGAAGACAATGAGCAGAAGCAACTCTTTGTTGAGCAACATAAACAC
TACCTGGACGAAATCATTGAACAGATTAGCGAGTTCAGCAAGCGGGTTATTCTGGCCGATGCAAACCTCG
ATAAAGTGCTGAGCGCATATAATAAGCACAGGGACAAGCCAATTCGCGAACAAGCAGAGAATATTATCCA
CCTCTTTACTCTGACTAATCTGGGCGCTCCTGCTGCCTTCAAGTATTTCGATACAACTATTGACAGGAAG
CGGTACACCTCTACCAAAGAAGTTCTCGATGCCACCCTGATACACCAGTCAATTACCGGACTGTACGAGA
CTCGCATCGACCTGTCTCAGCTCGGCGGCGACGGTTCTCCCAAGAAGAAGAGGAAAGTCTCGAGCGGTGG
AGCTGCAGGATAGGAATTCGGGCCCTTCGAAGGTAAGCCTATCCCTAACCCTCTCCTCGGTCTCGATTCT
ACGCGTACCGGTCATCATCACCATCACCATTGAGTTTAAACCCGCTGATCAGCCTCGACTGTGCCTTCTA
GTTGCCAGCCATCTGTTGTTTGCCCCTCCCCCGTGCCTTCCTTGACCCTGGAAGGTGCCACTCCCACTGT
CCTTTCCTAATAAAATGAGGAAATTGCATCGCATTGTCTGAGTAGGTGTCATTCTATTCTGGGGGGTGGG
GTGGGGCAGGACAGCAAGGGGGAGGATTGGGAAGACAATAGCAGGCATGCTGGGGATGCGGTGGGCTCTA
TGGCTTCTGAGGCGGAAAGAACCAGCTGGGGCTCTAGGGGGTATCCCC
[124 nt withheld, positions 7049-7172]
C
[32 nt withheld, positions 7174-7205]
CA
[57 nt withheld, positions 7208-7264]
A
[49 nt withheld, positions 7266-7314]
CCTTTGACGTTGGAGTCCACGTTCTTT
[37 nt withheld, positions 7342-7378]
ACCCTATCTCGGTCTATTCTTTTGATTTATAAGGGATTTTGGGGATTTCGGCCTATTGGTTAAAAAATGA
GCTGATTTAACAAAAATTTAACGCGAATTAATTCTGTGGAATGTGTGTCAGTTAGGGTGTGGAAAGTCCC
CAGGCTCCCCAGGCAGGCAGAAGTATGCAAAGCATGCATCTCAATTAGTCAGCAACCAGGTGTGGAAAGT
CCCCAGGCTCCCCAGCAGGCAGAAGTATGCAAAGCATGCATCTCAATTAGTCAGCAACCATAGTCCCGCC
CCTAACTCCGCCCATCCCGCCCCTAACTCCGCCCAGTTCCGCCCATTCTCCGCCCCATGGCTGACTAATT
TTTTTTATTTATGCAGAGGCCGAGGCCGCCTCTGCCTCTGAGCTATTCCAGAAGTAGTGAGGAGGCTTTT
TTGGAGGCCTAGGCTTTTGCAAAAAGCTCCCGGGAGCTTGTATATCCATTTTCGGATCTGATCAGCACGT
GTTGACAATTAATCATCGGCATAGTATATCGGCATAGTATAATACGACAAGGTGAGGAACTAAACCATGG
CCAAGCCTTTGTCTCAAGAAGAATCCACCCTCATTGAAAGAGCAACGGCTACAATCAACAGCATCCCCAT
CTCTGAAGACTACAGCGTCGCCAGCGCAGCTCTCTCTAGCGACGGCCGCATCTTCACTGGTGTCAATGTA
TATCATTTTACTGGGGGACCTTGTGCAGAACTCGTGGTGCTGGGCACTGCTGCTGCTGCGGCAGCTGGCA
ACCTGACTTGTATCGTCGCGATCGGAAATGAGAACAGGGGCATCTTGAGCCCCTGCGGACGGTGTCGACA
GGTGCTTCTCGATCTGCATCCTGGGATCAAAGCGATAGTGAAGGACAGTGATGGACAGCCGACGGCAGTT
GGGATTCGTGAATTGCTGCCCTCTGGTTATGTGTGGGAGGGCTAAGCACTTCGTGGCCGAGGAGCAGGAC
TGACACGTGCTACGAGATTTCGATTCCACCGCCGCCTTCTATGAAAGGTTGGGCTTCGGAATCGTTTTCC
GGGACGCCGGCTGGATGATCCTCCAGCGCGGGGATCTCATGCTGGAGTTCTTCGCCCACCCCAACTTGTT
TATTGCAGCTTATAATGGTTACAAATAAAGCAATAGCATCACAAATTTCACAAATAAAGCATTTTTTTCA
CTGCATTCTAGTTGTGGTTTGTCCAAACTCATCAATGTATCTTATCATGTCTGTATACCGTCGACCTCTA
GCTAGAGCTTGGCGTAATCATGGTCATAGCTGTTTCCTGTGTGAAATTGTTATCCGCTCACAATTCCACA
CAACATACGAGCCGGAAGCATAAAGTGTAAAGCCTGGGGTGCCTAATGAGTGAGCTAACTCACATTAATT
GCGTTGCGCTCACTGCCCGCTTTCCAGTCGGGAAACCTGTCGTGCCAGCTGCATTAATGAATCGGCCAAC
GCGCGGGGAGAGGCGGTTTGCGTATTGGGCGCTCTTCCGCTTCCTCGCTCACTGACTCGCTGCGCTCGGT
CGTTCGGCTGCGGCGAGCGGTATCAGCTCACTCAAAGGCGGTAATACGGTTATCCACAGAATCAGGGGAT
AACGCAGGAAAGAACATGTGAGCAAAAGGCCAGCAAAAGGCCAGGAACCGTAAAAAGGCCGCGTTGCTGG
CGTTTTTCCATAGGCTCCGCCCCCCTGACGAGCATCACAAAAATCGACGCTCAAGTCAGAGGTGGCGAAA
CCCGACAGGACTATAAAGATACCAGGCGTTTCCCCCTGGAAGCTCCCTCGTGCGCTCTCCTGTTCCGACC
CTGCCGCTTACCGGATACCTGTCCGCCTTTCTCCCTTCGGGAAGCGTGGCGCTTTCTCAATGCTCACGCT
GTAGGTATCTCAGTTCGGTGTAGGTCGTTCGCTCCAAGCTGGGCTGTGTGCACGAACCCCCCGTTCAGCC
CGACCGCTGCGCCTTATCCGGTAACTATCGTCTTGAGTCCAACCCGGTAAGACACGACTTATCGCCACTG
GCAGCAGCCACTGGTAACAGGATTAGCAGAGCGAGGTATGTAGGCGGTGCTACAGAGTTCTTGAAGTGGT
GGCCTAACTACGGCTACACTAGAAGGACAGTATTTGGTATCTGCGCTCTGCTGAAGCCAGTTACCTTCGG
AAAAAGAGTTGGTAGCTCTTGATCCGGCAAACAAACCACCGCTGGTAGCGGTGGTTTTTTTGTTTGCAAG
CAGCAGATTACGCGCAGAAAAAAAGGATCTCAAGAAGATCCTTTGATCTTTTCTACGGGGTCTGACGCTC
AGTGGAACGAAAACTCACGTTAAGGGATTTTGGTCATGAGATTATCAAAAAGGATCTTCACCTAGATCCT
TTTAAATTAAAAATGAAGTTTTAAATCAATCTAAAGTATATATGAGTAAACTTGGTCTGACAGTTACCAA
TGCTTAATCAGTGAGGCACCTATCTCAGCGATCTGTCTATTTCGTTCATCCATAGTTGCCTGACTCCCCG
TCGTGTAGATAACTACGATACGGGAGGGCTTACCATCTGGCCCCAGTGCTGCAATGATACCGCGAGACCC
ACGCTCACCGGCTCCAGATTTATCAGCAATAAACCAGCCAGCCGGAAGGGCCGAGCGCAGAAGTGGTCCT
GCAACTTTATCCGCCTCCATCCAGTCTATTAATTGTTGCCGGGAAGCTAGAGTAAGTAGTTCGCCAGTTA
ATAGTTTGCGCAACGTTGTTGCCATTGCTACAGGCATCGTGGTGTCACGCTCGTCGTTTGGTATGGCTTC
ATTCAGCTCCGGTTCCCAACGATCAAGGCGAGTTACATGATCCCCCATGTTGTGCAAAAAAGCGGTTAGC
TCCTTCGGTCCTCCGATCGTTGTCAGAAGTAAGTTGGCCGCAGTGTTATCACTCATGGTTATGGCAGCAC
TGCATAATTCTCTTACTGTCATGCCATCCGTAAGATGCTTTTCTGTGACTGGTGAGTACTCAACCAAGTC
ATTCTGAGAATAGTGTATGCGGCGACCGAGTTGCTCTTGCCCGGCGTCAATACGGGATAATACCGCGCCA
CATAGCAGAACTTTAAAAGTGCTCATCATTGGAAAACGTTCTTCGGGGCGAAAACTCTCAAGGATCTTAC
CGCTGTTGAGATCCAGTTCGATGTAACCCACTCGTGCACCCAACTGATCTTCAGCATCTTTTACTTTCAC
CAGCGTTTCTGGGTGAGCAAAAACAGGAAGGCAAAATGCCGCAAAAAAGGGAATAAGGGCGACACGGAAA
TGTTGAATACTCATACTCTTCCTTTTTCAATATTATTGAAGCATTTATCAGGGTTATTGTCTCATGAGCG
GATACATATTTGAATGTATTTAGAAAAATAAACAAATAGGGGTTCCGCGCACATTTCCCCGAAAAGTGCC
ACCTGACGTC
Features (pLannotate 1.2.2; 25 found; start..end, strand, type, name):
     36..80      -  misc_feature   bom (fragment): basis of mobility region from pBR322
    235..614     +  enhancer       CMV enhancer: human cytomegalovirus immediate early enhancer
    615..818     +  promoter       CMV promoter: human cytomegalovirus (CMV) immediate early promoter
    814..847     +  LTR            5' LTR (truncated) (fragment): truncated 5' long terminal repeat (LTR) from HIV-1
    863..881     +  promoter       T7 promoter: promoter for bacteriophage T7 RNA polymerase
    949..1560    +  CDS            DNMT3L (fragment): DNM3L_HUMAN - Experimental evidence at protein level: Swiss-Prot protein existence level 1. Catalytically inactive regulatory factor of DNA methyltransferases that can either promote or inhibit DNA methylation depending on the context (By similarity). Essential for the function of DNMT3A and DNMT3B: activates DNMT3A and DNMT3B by binding to their catalytic domain (PubMed:17687327). Acts by accelerating the binding of DNA and S-adenosyl-L-methionine (AdoMet) to the methyltransferases and dissociates from the complex after DNA binding to the methyltransferases (PubMed:17687327). Recognizes unmet
   1605..2463    +  CDS            DNMT3A catalytic domain (fragment): catalytic domain of DNA methyltransferase 3A
   2512..6612    +  CDS            cas9: CAS9_STRP1 - Also known as csn1 From Streptococcus pyogenes serotype M1.
   6682..6723    +  CDS            V5 tag: epitope tag from simian virus 5
   6779..7003    +  polyA_signal   bGH poly(A) signal: bovine growth hormone polyadenylation signal
   7007..7028    +  promoter       SV40 promoter (fragment): SV40 enhancer and early promoter
   7049..7477    +  rep_origin     f1 ori (sequence partly withheld): f1 bacteriophage origin of replication; arrow indicates direction of (+) strand synthesis
   7491..7821    +  promoter       SV40 promoter: SV40 enhancer and early promoter
   7869..7916    +  promoter       EM7 promoter: synthetic bacterial promoter&nbsp
   7935..8333    +  CDS            BSD: blasticidin S deaminase; Aspergillus terreus BSD; confers resistance to blasticidin
   8334..8361    +  CDS            BleoR (fragment): antibiotic-binding protein; Sh ble from Streptoalloteichus hindustanus; confers resistance to bleomycin, phleomycin, and Zeocin™
   8371..8496    +  CDS            ble (fragment): BLE_KLEPN - Experimental evidence at protein level: Swiss-Prot protein existence level 1. Binding protein with a strong affinity to the bleomycin family of antibiotics. Binds to CL990; an antimitotic-antibiotic compound. From Klebsiella pneumoniae.
   8491..8612    +  polyA_signal   SV40 poly(A) signal: SV40 polyadenylation signal
   8683..8705    -  protein_bind   lac operator (fragment): The lac repressor binds to the lac operator to inhibit transcription in E. coli. This inhibition can be relieved by adding lactose or isopropyl-β-D-thiogalactopyranoside (IPTG). lac repressor encoded by lacI
   8709..8739    -  promoter       lac promoter: promoter for the E. coli lac operon
   8754..8775    -  protein_bind   CAP binding site: CAP binding activates transcription in the presence of cAMP. E. coli catabolite activator protein
   8788..8880    -  CDS            lacI (fragment): lac repressor; lacI; The lac repressor binds to the lac operator to inhibit transcription in E. coli. This inhibition can be relieved by adding lactose or isopropyl-β-D-thiogalactopyranoside (IPTG).
   9063..9651    -  rep_origin     ori: high-copy-number ColE1/pMB1/pBR322/pUC origin of replication
   9822..10682   -  CDS            AmpR: β-lactamase; bla; confers resistance to ampicillin, carbenicillin, and related antibiotics
  10683..10787   -  promoter       AmpR promoter: bla
