>Addgene plasmid #112210 | pSt1374-N-NLS-DNMT3L-L-DNMT3A-L-dcas9-NLS | addgene full sequence | sequence record 217557 | Addgene NGS Result
GACATTGATTATTGACTAGTTATTAATAGTAATCAATTACGGGGTCATTAGTTCATAGCCCATATATGGA
GTTCCGCGTTACATAACTTACGGTAAATGGCCCGCCTGGCTGACCGCCCAACGACCCCCGCCCATTGACG
TCAATAATGACGTATGTTCCCATAGTAACGCCAATAGGGACTTTCCATTGACGTCAATGGGTGGAGTATT
TACGGTAAACTGCCCACTTGGCAGTACATCAAGTGTATCATATGCCAAGTACGCCCCCTATTGACGTCAA
TGACGGTAAATGGCCCGCCTGGCATTATGCCCAGTACATGACCTTATGGGACTTTCCTACTTGGCAGTAC
ATCTACGTATTAGTCATCGCTATTACCATGGTGATGCGGTTTTGGCAGTACATCAATGGGCGTGGATAGC
GGTTTGACTCACGGGGATTTCCAAGTCTCCACCCCATTGACGTCAATGGGAGTTTGTTTTGGCACCAAAA
TCAACGGGACTTTCCAAAATGTCGTAACAACTCCGCCCCATTGACGCAAATGGGCGGTAGGCGTGTACGG
TGGGAGGTCTATATAAGCAGAGCTCTCTGGCTAACTAGAGAACCCACTGCTTACTGGCTTATCGAAATTA
ATACGACTCACTATAGGGAGACCCAAGCTGGCTAGCACCATGGGACCTAAGAAAAAGAGGAAGGTGGCGG
CCGCTGGCGGCAGCATGTTCGAAACCGTGCCTGTGTGGAGGAGACAGCCAGTCCGGGTGCTGTCCCTTTT
TGAAGACATCAAGAAAGAGCTGACGAGTTTGGGCTTTTTGGAAAGTGGTTCTGACCCGGGACAACTGAAG
CATGTGGTTGATGTCACAGACACAGTGAGGAAGGATGTGGAGGAGTGGGGACCCTTCGATCTTGTGTACG
GCGCCACACCTCCCCTGGGCCACACCTGTGACCGTCCTCCCAGCTGGTACCTGTTCCAGTTCCACCGGCT
CCTGCAGTACGCACGGCCCAAGCCAGGCAGCCCCAGGCCCTTCTTCTGGATGTTCGTGGACAATCTGGTG
CTGAACAAGGAAGACCTGGACGTCGCATCTCGCTTCCTGGAGATGGAGCCAGTCACCATCCCAGATGTCC
ACGGCGGATCCTTGCAGAATGCTGTCCGCGTGTGGAGCAACATCCCAGCCATAAGGAGCAGCAGGCACTG
GGCTCTGGTTTCGGAAGAAGAATTGTCCCTGCTGGCCCAGAACAAGCAGAGCTCGAAGCTCGCGGCCAAG
TGGCCCACCAAGCTGGTGAAGAACTGCTTTCTCCCCCTAAGAGAATATTTCAAGTATTTTTCAAGCAGCG
GGCGCAGCTTCAGCAGCGGACTAGTGCCCCGCGGCAGCCACCCAGCTGAGAAGAGGAAGCCCATCCGGGT
GCTGTCTCTCTTTGATGGAATCGCTACAGGGCTCCTGGTGCTGAAGGACTTGGGCATTCAGGTGGACCGC
TACATTGCCTCGGAGGTGTGTGAGGACTCCATCACGGTGGGCATGGTGCGGCACCAGGGGAAGATCATGT
ACGTCGGGGACGTCCGCAGCGTCACACAGAAGCATATCCAGGAGTGGGGCCCATTCGATCTGGTGATTGG
GGGCAGTCCCTGCAATGACCTCTCCATCGTCAACCCTGCTCGCAAGGGCCTCTACGAGGGCACTGGCCGG
CTCTTCTTTGAGTTCTACCGCCTCCTGCATGATGCGCGGCCCAAGGAGGGAGATGATCGCCCCTTCTTCT
GGCTCTTTGAGAATGTGGTGGCCATGGGCGTTAGTGACAAGAGGGACATCTCGCGATTTCTCGAGTCCAA
CCCTGTGATGATTGATGCCAAAGAAGTGTCAGCTGCACACAGGGCCCGCTACTTCTGGGGTAACCTTCCC
GGTATGAACAGGCCGTTGGCATCCACTGTGAATGATAAGCTGGAGCTGCAGGAGTGTCTGGAGCATGGCA
GGATAGCCAAGTTCAGCAAAGTGAGGACCATTACTACGAGGTCAAACTCCATAAAGCAGGGCAAAGACCA
GCATTTTCCTGTCTTCATGAATGAGAAAGAGGACATCTTATGGTGCACTGAAATGGAAAGGGTATTTGGT
TTCCCAGTCCACTATACTGACGTCTCCAACATGAGCCGCTTGGCGAGGCAGAGACTGCTGGGCCGGTCAT
GGAGCGTGCCAGTCATCCGCCACCTCTTCGCTCCGCTGAAGGAGTATTTTGCGTGTGTGAGCGGCAGCGA
GACCCCCGGTACCAGCGAGAGCGCCACCCCCGAGAGCGACAAGAAATACTCTATTGGACTGGCTATCGGG
ACAAACTCCGTTGGCTGGGCCGTCATAACCGACGAGTATAAGGTGCCAAGCAAGAAATTCAAGGTGCTGG
GTAATACTGACCGCCATTCAATCAAGAAGAACCTGATCGGAGCACTCCTCTTCGACTCCGGTGAAACCGC
TGAAGCTACTCGGCTGAAGCGGACCGCAAGGCGGAGATACACCCGCCGCAAGAATCGGATATGTTATCTG
CAAGAGATCTTTAGCAACGAAATGGCTAAGGTGGACGACTCCTTCTTTCACCGCCTGGAAGAGAGCTTTC
TGGTGGAGGAGGATAAGAAACACGAGAGGCACCCTATATTCGGAAATATCGTGGATGAGGTGGCTTACCA
TGAAAAGTATCCTACAATCTACCATCTGAGGAAGAAGCTGGTGGACAGCACCGATAAAGCAGACCTGAGG
CTCATCTATCTGGCCCTGGCTCATATGATAAAGTTTAGAGGACACTTTCTGATCGAGGGCGACCTGAATC
CCGATAATTCCGATGTGGATAAACTCTTCATTCAACTGGTGCAGACATATAACCAACTGTTCGAGGAGAA
TCCCATAAACGCTTCTGGTGTGGATGCCAAGGCTATTCTGTCCGCTCGGCTGTCCAAGTCACGCAGACTG
GAGAATCTGATTGCCCAACTGCCAGGAGAAAAGAAGAACGGCCTGTTTGGGAACCTCATCGCCCTGAGCC
TGGGCCTGACACCTAACTTCAAGTCCAATTTTGATCTGGCCGAAGATGCTAAACTCCAGCTCTCCAAGGA
CACCTATGACGATGATCTGGACAACCTGCTCGCACAGATAGGCGACCAGTACGCCGATCTCTTTCTGGCT
GCTAAGAATCTCTCCGACGCCATTCTGCTGAGCGACATACTCCGGGTCAACACTGAGATCACCAAAGCAC
CTCTGAGCGCCTCCATGATAAAACGCTATGATGAACACCATCAAGACCTGACTCTGCTCAAAGCCCTCGT
GAGGCAACAGCTGCCAGAGAAGTACAAAGAGATATTCTTCGACCAGAGCAAGAATGGATATGCCGGATAC
ATCGATGGCGGAGCATCACAGGAAGAATTTTACAAGTTCATCAAACCAATCCTCGAGAAGATGGACGGTA
CTGAAGAGCTGCTGGTGAAGCTGAACAGGGAGGACCTGCTGAGGAAGCAGAGGACCTTTGATAATGGCTC
CATTCCACATCAGATACACCTGGGAGAGCTGCATGCAATCCTCCGCAGGCAGGAGGATTTCTATCCTTTC
CTGAAGGATAACCGGGAGAAGATAGAGAAGATCCTGACCTTCAGGATCCCTTATTACGTCGGCCCTCTGG
CTAGAGGCAACTCCCGCTTCGCTTGGATGACCAGGAAATCTGAGGAGACAATTACTCCTTGGAACTTCGA
AGAGGTCGTGGATAAGGGCGCAAGCGCCCAGTCATTCATCGAACGGATGACCAATTTCGATAAGAACCTG
CCAAACGAGAAGGTCCTGCCCAAACATTCACTCCTGTACGAGTATTTCACCGTCTATAACGAGCTGACTA
AAGTGAAGTACGTGACCGAGGGCATGAGGAAGCCTGCCTTCCTGTCCGGAGAGCAGAAGAAGGCTATCGT
TGATCTGCTCTTCAAGACTAATAGAAAGGTGACAGTGAAGCAGCTCAAGGAGGATTACTTTAAGAAGATC
GAATGCTTTGACTCAGTGGAAATCTCTGGCGTGGAGGACCGCTTTAATGCCAGCCTGGGCACTTACCATG
ATCTGCTGAAGATAATCAAAGACAAAGATTTCCTCGATAATGAGGAGAACGAGGACATCCTGGAAGATAT
CGTGCTGACCCTGACTCTGTTCGAGGATAGAGAGATGATCGAAGAGCGCCTGAAGACCTATGCCCATCTG
TTTGACGATAAAGTCATGAAACAGCTCAAGCGGCGGCGCTACACTGGGTGGGGTAGACTCTCCAGGAAAC
TCATAAACGGCATCCGCGACAAACAGAGCGGAAAGACCATCCTGGATTTCCTGAAATCCGACGGATTCGC
TAACAGGAACTTCATGCAACTGATTCACGATGACTCTCTGACATTTAAAGAGGACATCCAGAAGGCACAG
GTGAGCGGTCAAGGCGACAGCCTGCACGAGCACATCGCCAACCTCGCTGGATCACCCGCCATAAAGAAGG
GAATACTGCAGACAGTCAAGGTCGTGGACGAACTCGTCAAAGTGATGGGTCGGCACAAGCCAGAGAATAT
CGTTATCGAAATGGCAAGGGAGAACCAAACCACCCAGAAGGGCCAGAAGAACTCTCGGGAACGGATGAAA
AGAATCGAAGAGGGAATTAAGGAGCTGGGATCTCAGATACTGAAGGAGCACCCTGTGGAGAATACACAGC
TCCAGAACGAGAAACTCTACCTGTACTACCTCCAGAACGGGCGGGACATGTACGTTGACCAGGAACTCGA
CATCAACCGGCTGTCCGATTATGACGTGGACGCTATTGTTCCACAGTCCTTCCTCAAAGATGACTCCATT
GACAACAAGGTGCTGACCAGATCCGATAAGGCCCGCGGTAAGTCTGACAATGTTCCATCAGAAGAGGTGG
TCAAGAAGATGAAGAATTACTGGCGGCAGCTCCTCAACGCCAAACTGATCACCCAGCGGAAGTTTGACAA
TCTGACTAAGGCAGAAAGAGGAGGTCTGAGCGAACTCGACAAGGCCGGCTTTATTAAGAGGCAACTGGTC
GAAACACGCCAGATTACCAAACACGTGGCACAAATCCTCGACTCTAGGATGAACACTAAGTACGATGAGA
ACGATAAGCTGATCAGGGAAGTGAAAGTGATAACTCTGAAGAGCAAGCTGGTGTCTGACTTCCGGAAGGA
CTTTCAATTCTACAAAGTTCGCGAAATAAACAATTACCATCATGCTCACGATGCCTATCTCAATGCTGTC
GTTGGCACCGCCCTGATCAAGAAATACCCTAAACTGGAGTCTGAGTTCGTGTACGGTGACTATAAAGTCT
ACGATGTGAGGAAGATGATAGCAAAGTCTGAGCAAGAGATTGGCAAAGCCACCGCCAAGTACTTCTTCTA
CTCTAATATCATGAATTTCTTTAAGACTGAGATAACCCTGGCTAACGGCGAAATCCGGAAGCGCCCACTG
ATCGAAACAAACGGAGAAACAGGAGAAATCGTGTGGGATAAAGGCAGGGACTTCGCAACTGTGCGGAAGG
TGCTGTCCATGCCACAAGTCAATATCGTGAAGAAGACCGAAGTGCAGACCGGCGGATTCTCAAAGGAGAG
CATCCTGCCAAAGCGGAACTCTGACAAGCTGATCGCCAGGAAGAAAGATTGGGACCCAAAGAAGTATGGC
GGTTTCGATTCCCCTACAGTGGCTTATTCCGTTCTGGTCGTGGCAAAAGTGGAGAAAGGCAAGTCCAAGA
AACTCAAGTCTGTTAAGGAGCTGCTCGGAATTACTATTATGGAGAGATCCAGCTTCGAGAAGAATCCAAT
CGATTTCCTGGAAGCTAAGGGCTATAAAGAAGTGAAGAAAGATCTCATCATCAAACTGCCCAAGTACTCT
CTCTTTGAGCTGGAGAATGGTAGGAAGCGGATGCTGGCCTCCGCCGGAGAGCTGCAGAAAGGAAACGAGC
TGGCTCTGCCCTCCAAATACGTGAACTTCCTGTATCTGGCCTCCCACTACGAGAAACTCAAAGGTAGCCC
TGAAGACAATGAGCAGAAGCAACTCTTTGTTGAGCAACATAAACACTACCTGGACGAAATCATTGAACAG
ATTAGCGAGTTCAGCAAGCGGGTTATTCTGGCCGATGCAAACCTCGATAAAGTGCTGAGCGCATATAATA
AGCACAGGGACAAGCCAATTCGCGAACAAGCAGAGAATATTATCCACCTCTTTACTCTGACTAATCTGGG
CGCTCCTGCTGCCTTCAAGTATTTCGATACAACTATTGACAGGAAGCGGTACACCTCTACCAAAGAAGTT
CTCGATGCCACCCTGATACACCAGTCAATTACCGGACTGTACGAGACTCGCATCGACCTGTCTCAGCTCG
GCGGCGACGGTTCTCCCAAGAAGAAGAGGAAAGTCTCGAGCGGTGGAGCTGCAGGATAGGAATTCGGGCC
CTTCGAAGGTAAGCCTATCCCTAACCCTCTCCTCGGTCTCGATTCTACGCGTACCGGTCATCATCACCAT
CACCATTGAGTTTAAACCCGCTGATCAGCCTCGACTGTGCCTTCTAGTTGCCAGCCATCTGTTGTTTGCC
CCTCCCCCGTGCCTTCCTTGACCCTGGAAGGTGCCACTCCCACTGTCCTTTCCTAATAAAATGAGGAAAT
TGCATCGCATTGTCTGAGTAGGTGTCATTCTATTCTGGGGGGTGGGGTGGGGCAGGACAGCAAGGGGGAG
GATTGGGAAGACAATAGCAGGCATGCTGGGGATGCGGTGGGCTCTATGGCTTCTGAGGCGGAAAGAACCA
GCTGGGGCTCTAGGGGGTATCCCC
[124 nt withheld, positions 6815-6938]
C
[91 nt withheld, positions 6940-7030]
A
[49 nt withheld, positions 7032-7080]
CCTTTGACGTTGGAGTCCACGTTCTTT
[37 nt withheld, positions 7108-7144]
ACCCTATCTCGGTCTATTCTTTTGATTTATAAGGGATTTTGCCGATTTCGGCCTATTGGTTAAAAAATGA
GCTGATTTAACAAAAATTTAACGCGAATTAATTCTGTGGAATGTGTGTCAGTTAGGGTGTGGAAAGTCCC
CAGGCTCCCCAGCAGGCAGAAGTATGCAAAGCATGCATCTCAATTAGTCAGCAACCAGGTGTGGAAAGTC
CCCAGGCTCCCCAGCAGGCAGAAGTATGCAAAGCATGCATCTCAATTAGTCAGCAACCATAGTCCCGCCC
CTAACTCCGCCCATCCCGCCCCTAACTCCGCCCAGTTCCGCCCATTCTCCGCCCCATGGCTGACTAATTT
TTTTTATTTATGCAGAGGCCGAGGCCGCCTCTGCCTCTGAGCTATTCCAGAAGTAGTGAGGAGGCTTTTT
TGGAGGCCTAGGCTTTTGCAAAAAGCTCCCGGGAGCTTGTATATCCATTTTCGGATCTGATCAGCACGTG
TTGACAATTAATCATCGGCATAGTATATCGGCATAGTATAATACGACAAGGTGAGGAACTAAACCATGGC
CAAGCCTTTGTCTCAAGAAGAATCCACCCTCATTGAAAGAGCAACGGCTACAATCAACAGCATCCCCATC
TCTGAAGACTACAGCGTCGCCAGCGCAGCTCTCTCTAGCGACGGCCGCATCTTCACTGGTGTCAATGTAT
ATCATTTTACTGGGGGACCTTGTGCAGAACTCGTGGTGCTGGGCACTGCTGCTGCTGCGGCAGCTGGCAA
CCTGACTTGTATCGTCGCGATCGGAAATGAGAACAGGGGCATCTTGAGCCCCTGCGGACGGTGCCGACAG
GTGCTTCTCGATCTGCATCCTGGGATCAAAGCCATAGTGAAGGACAGTGATGGACAGCCGACGGCAGTTG
GGATTCGTGAATTGCTGCCCTCTGGTTATGTGTGGGAGGGCTAAGCACTTCGTGGCCGAGGAGCAGGACT
GACACGTGCTACGAGATTTCGATTCCACCGCCGCCTTCTATGAAAGGTTGGGCTTCGGAATCGTTTTCCG
GGACGCCGGCTGGATGATCCTCCAGCGCGGGGATCTCATGCTGGAGTTCTTCGCCCACCCCAACTTGTTT
ATTGCAGCTTATAATGGTTACAAATAAAGCAATAGCATCACAAATTTCACAAATAAAGCATTTTTTTCAC
TGCATTCTAGTTGTGGTTTGTCCAAACTCATCAATGTATCTTATCATGTCTGTATACCGTCGACCTCTAG
CTAGAGCTTGGCGTAATCATGGTCATAGCTGTTTCCTGTGTGAAATTGTTATCCGCTCACAATTCCACAC
AACATACGAGCCGGAAGCATAAAGTGTAAAGCCTGGGGTGCCTAATGAGTGAGCTAACTCACATTAATTG
CGTTGCGCTCACTGCCCGCTTTCCAGTCGGGAAACCTGTCGTGCCAGCTGCATTAATGAATCGGCCAACG
CGCGGGGAGAGGCGGTTTGCGTATTGGGCGCTCTTCCGCTTCCTCGCTCACTGACTCGCTGCGCTCGGTC
GTTCGGCTGCGGCGAGCGGTATCAGCTCACTCAAAGGCGGTAATACGGTTATCCACAGAATCAGGGGATA
ACGCAGGAAAGAACATGTGAGCAAAAGGCCAGCAAAAGGCCAGGAACCGTAAAAAGGCCGCGTTGCTGGC
GTTTTTCCATAGGCTCCGCCCCCCTGACGAGCATCACAAAAATCGACGCTCAAGTCAGAGGTGGCGAAAC
CCGACAGGACTATAAAGATACCAGGCGTTTCCCCCTGGAAGCTCCCTCGTGCGCTCTCCTGTTCCGACCC
TGCCGCTTACCGGATACCTGTCCGCCTTTCTCCCTTCGGGAAGCGTGGCGCTTTCTCATAGCTCACGCTG
TAGGTATCTCAGTTCGGTGTAGGTCGTTCGCTCCAAGCTGGGCTGTGTGCACGAACCCCCCGTTCAGCCC
GACCGCTGCGCCTTATCCGGTAACTATCGTCTTGAGTCCAACCCGGTAAGACACGACTTATCGCCACTGG
CAGCAGCCACTGGTAACAGGATTAGCAGAGCGAGGTATGTAGGCGGTGCTACAGAGTTCTTGAAGTGGTG
GCCTAACTACGGCTACACTAGAAGAACAGTATTTGGTATCTGCGCTCTGCTGAAGCCAGTTACCTTCGGA
AAAAGAGTTGGTAGCTCTTGATCCGGCAAACAAACCACCGCTGGTAGCGGTGGTTTTTTTGTTTGCAAGC
AGCAGATTACGCGCAGAAAAAAAGGATCTCAAGAAGATCCTTTGATCTTTTCTACGGGGTCTGACGCTCA
GTGGAACGAAAACTCACGTTAAGGGATTTTGGTCATGAGATTATCAAAAAGGATCTTCACCTAGATCCTT
TTAAATTAAAAATGAAGTTTTAAATCAATCTAAAGTATATATGAGTAAACTTGGTCTGACAGTTACCAAT
GCTTAATCAGTGAGGCACCTATCTCAGCGATCTGTCTATTTCGTTCATCCATAGTTGCCTGACTCCCCGT
CGTGTAGATAACTACGATACGGGAGGGCTTACCATCTGGCCCCAGTGCTGCAATGATACCGCGAGACCCA
CGCTCACCGGCTCCAGATTTATCAGCAATAAACCAGCCAGCCGGAAGGGCCGAGCGCAGAAGTGGTCCTG
CAACTTTATCCGCCTCCATCCAGTCTATTAATTGTTGCCGGGAAGCTAGAGTAAGTAGTTCGCCAGTTAA
TAGTTTGCGCAACGTTGTTGCCATTGCTACAGGCATCGTGGTGTCACGCTCGTCGTTTGGTATGGCTTCA
TTCAGCTCCGGTTCCCAACGATCAAGGCGAGTTACATGATCCCCCATGTTGTGCAAAAAAGCGGTTAGCT
CCTTCGGTCCTCCGATCGTTGTCAGAAGTAAGTTGGCCGCAGTGTTATCACTCATGGTTATGGCAGCACT
GCATAATTCTCTTACTGTCATGCCATCCGTAAGATGCTTTTCTGTGACTGGTGAGTACTCAACCAAGTCA
TTCTGAGAATAGTGTATGCGGCGACCGAGTTGCTCTTGCCCGGCGTCAATACGGGATAATACCGCGCCAC
ATAGCAGAACTTTAAAAGTGCTCATCATTGGAAAACGTTCTTCGGGGCGAAAACTCTCAAGGATCTTACC
GCTGTTGAGATCCAGTTCGATGTAACCCACTCGTGCACCCAACTGATCTTCAGCATCTTTTACTTTCACC
AGCGTTTCTGGGTGAGCAAAAACAGGAAGGCAAAATGCCGCAAAAAAGGGAATAAGGGCGACACGGAAAT
GTTGAATACTCATACTCTTCCTTTTTCAATATTATTGAAGCATTTATCAGGGTTATTGTCTCATGAGCGG
ATACATATTTGAATGTATTTAGAAAAATAAACAAATAGGGGTTCCGCGCACATTTCCCCGAAAAGTGCCA
CCTGACGTCGACGGATCGGGAGATCTCCCGATCCCCTATGGTGCACTCTCAGTACAATCTGCTCTGATGC
CGCATAGTTAAGCCAGTATCTGCTCCCTGCTTGTGTGTTGGAGGTCGCTGAGTAGTGCGCGAGCAAAATT
TAAGCTACAACAAGGCAAGGCTTGACCGACAATTGCATGAAGAATCTGCTTAGGGTTAGGCGTTTTGCGC
TGCTTCGCGATGTACGGGCCAGATATACGCGTT
Features (pLannotate 1.2.2; 25 found; start..end, strand, type, name):
      1..380     +  enhancer       CMV enhancer: human cytomegalovirus immediate early enhancer
    381..584     +  promoter       CMV promoter: human cytomegalovirus (CMV) immediate early promoter
    580..613     +  LTR            5' LTR (truncated) (fragment): truncated 5' long terminal repeat (LTR) from HIV-1
    629..647     +  promoter       T7 promoter: promoter for bacteriophage T7 RNA polymerase
    715..1326    +  CDS            DNMT3L (fragment): DNM3L_HUMAN - Experimental evidence at protein level: Swiss-Prot protein existence level 1. Catalytically inactive regulatory factor of DNA methyltransferases that can either promote or inhibit DNA methylation depending on the context (By similarity). Essential for the function of DNMT3A and DNMT3B: activates DNMT3A and DNMT3B by binding to their catalytic domain (PubMed:17687327). Acts by accelerating the binding of DNA and S-adenosyl-L-methionine (AdoMet) to the methyltransferases and dissociates from the complex after DNA binding to the methyltransferases (PubMed:17687327). Recognizes unmet
   1371..2229    +  CDS            DNMT3A catalytic domain (fragment): catalytic domain of DNA methyltransferase 3A
   2278..6378    +  CDS            cas9: CAS9_STRP1 - Also known as csn1 From Streptococcus pyogenes serotype M1.
   6448..6489    +  CDS            V5 tag: epitope tag from simian virus 5
   6545..6769    +  polyA_signal   bGH poly(A) signal: bovine growth hormone polyadenylation signal
   6773..6794    +  promoter       SV40 promoter (fragment): SV40 enhancer and early promoter
   6815..7243    +  rep_origin     f1 ori (sequence partly withheld): f1 bacteriophage origin of replication; arrow indicates direction of (+) strand synthesis
   7257..7586    +  promoter       SV40 promoter: SV40 enhancer and early promoter
   7634..7681    +  promoter       EM7 promoter: synthetic bacterial promoter&nbsp
   7700..8098    +  CDS            BSD: blasticidin S deaminase; Aspergillus terreus BSD; confers resistance to blasticidin
   8099..8126    +  CDS            BleoR (fragment): antibiotic-binding protein; Sh ble from Streptoalloteichus hindustanus; confers resistance to bleomycin, phleomycin, and Zeocin™
   8136..8261    +  CDS            ble (fragment): BLE_KLEPN - Experimental evidence at protein level: Swiss-Prot protein existence level 1. Binding protein with a strong affinity to the bleomycin family of antibiotics. Binds to CL990; an antimitotic-antibiotic compound. From Klebsiella pneumoniae.
   8256..8377    +  polyA_signal   SV40 poly(A) signal: SV40 polyadenylation signal
   8448..8470    -  protein_bind   lac operator (fragment): The lac repressor binds to the lac operator to inhibit transcription in E. coli. This inhibition can be relieved by adding lactose or isopropyl-β-D-thiogalactopyranoside (IPTG). lac repressor encoded by lacI
   8474..8504    -  promoter       lac promoter: promoter for the E. coli lac operon
   8519..8540    -  protein_bind   CAP binding site: CAP binding activates transcription in the presence of cAMP. E. coli catabolite activator protein
   8553..8645    -  CDS            lacI (fragment): lac repressor; lacI; The lac repressor binds to the lac operator to inhibit transcription in E. coli. This inhibition can be relieved by adding lactose or isopropyl-β-D-thiogalactopyranoside (IPTG).
   8828..9416    -  rep_origin     ori: high-copy-number ColE1/pMB1/pBR322/pUC origin of replication
   9587..10447   -  CDS            AmpR: β-lactamase; bla; confers resistance to ampicillin, carbenicillin, and related antibiotics
  10448..10552   -  promoter       AmpR promoter: bla
  10611..10663   -  misc_feature   bom (fragment): basis of mobility region from pBR322
