[The description below was written by a language model from this plasmid's Addgene catalogue record and pLannotate feature annotations shown in this document.]
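Description:
pSt1374-N-NLS-DNMT3L-L-DNMT3A-L-dcas9-NLS is a mammalian expression plasmid of about 10.8 kb, built on the pST1374 backbone and catalogued as a CRISPR vector for targeted DNA methylation. It is maintained in E. coli through a high-copy ColE1/pUC-type origin and an ampicillin resistance gene, and it also carries an f1 origin. For selection in mammalian cells, a cassette with tandem SV40 and EM7 promoters drives blasticidin S deaminase, followed by short bleomycin-resistance fragments and an SV40 polyadenylation signal. The two sequence records (depositor and sequencing result) show the same features in the same order. They differ only in their start coordinate and by one nucleotide in length.

The payload is a single fusion open reading frame expressed from the CMV enhancer/promoter and terminated by the bGH polyadenylation signal. A T7 promoter lies upstream of the coding region and could support in vitro transcription. From the N-terminus, the fusion comprises a fragment of human DNMT3L, the catalytic domain of human DNMT3A and Streptococcus pyogenes Cas9, followed by a V5 epitope tag. The plasmid name indicates linkers between the modules and nuclear localization signals at both ends, although these are not annotated separately. The recorded D10A, H840A and N863A substitutions are the kind that inactivate the Cas9 nuclease domains, which fits the "dcas9" in the name, so the protein should bind guide-specified DNA without cutting it. DNMT3L is a catalytically inactive cofactor that stimulates DNMT3A, so tethering both to dCas9 is intended to deposit CpG methylation at a chosen locus. No guide RNA cassette is annotated, so the guide would have to be supplied separately. The associated publication used locus-specific methylation of the Mecp2 promoter in mice.
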