Addgene plasmid #112210: pSt1374-N-NLS-DNMT3L-L-DNMT3A-L-dcas9-NLS
Purpose: Targeted DNA methylation
Depositing lab: Xingxu Huang. Publication: Locus-specific DNA methylation of Mecp2 promoter leads to autism-like phenotypes in mice. Lu Z, Liu Z, Mao W, Wang X, Zheng X, Chen S, Cao B, Huang S, Zhang X, Zhou T, Zhang Y, Huang X, Sun Q, Li JD. Cell Death Dis. 2020 Feb 3;11(2):85. doi: 10.1038/s41419-020-2290-x. PubMed 32015323.
Backbone
  Vector backbone: pST1374
  Vector type: CRISPR
Growth in bacteria
  Bacterial resistance: Ampicillin, 100 μg/mL
  Growth temperature: 37°C
  Growth strain: DH5alpha
  Copy number: High Copy
Gene/Insert
  Gene/Insert name: DNA methyltransferase 3 alpha
  Species: H. sapiens (human)
  Mutation: D10A,H840A,N863A
  Entrez Gene: DNMT3A (a.k.a. DNMT3A2, HESJAS, M.HsaIIIA, TBRS); DNMT3L
  Cloning method: Gibson Cloning
Terms and licenses: Academic/Nonprofit Terms; Industry Terms: Not Available to Industry
How to cite: pSt1374-N-NLS-DNMT3L-L-DNMT3A-L-dcas9-NLS was a gift from Xingxu Huang (Addgene plasmid # 112210 ; http://n2t.net/addgene:112210 ; RRID:Addgene_112210)
